>Addgene plasmid #144076 | TFORF1050 | addgene full sequence | sequence record 396170 | Addgene NGS Result
TTAATGTAGTCTTATGCAATACTCTTGTAGTCTTGCAACATGGTAACGATGAGTTAGCAACATGCCTTAC
AAGGAGAGAAAAAGCACCGTGCATGCCGATTGGTGGAAGTAAGGTGGTACGATCGTGCCTTATTAGGAAG
GCAACAGACGGGTCTGACATGGATTGGACGAACCACTGAATTGCCGCATTGCAGAGATATTGTATTTAAG
TGCCTAGCTCGATACATAAACGGGTCTCTCTGGTTAGACCAGATCTGAGCCTGGGAGCTCTCTGGCTAAC
TAGGGAACCCACTGCTTAAGCCTCAATAAAGCTTGCCTTGAGTGCTTCAAGTAGTGTGTGCCCGTCTGTT
GTGTGACTCTGGTAACTAGAGATCCCTCAGACCCTTTTAGTCAGTGTGGAAAATCTCTAGCAGTGGCGCC
CGAACAGGGACTTGAAAGCGAAAGGGAAACCAGAGGAGCTCTCTCGACGCAGGACTCGGCTTGCTGAAGC
GCGCACGGCAAGAGGCGAGGGGCGGCGACTGGTGAGTACGCCAAAAATTTTGACTAGCGGAGGCTAGAAG
GAGAGAGATGGGTGCGAGAGCGTCAGTATTAAGCGGGGGAGAATTAGATCGCGATGGGAAAAAATTCGGT
TAAGGCCAGGGGGAAAGAAAAAATATAAATTAAAACATATAGTATGGGCAAGCAGGGAGCTAGAACGATT
CGCAGTTAATCCTGGCCTGTTAGAAACATCAGAAGGCTGTAGACAAATACTGGGACAGCTACAACCATCC
CTTCAGACAGGATCAGAAGAACTTAGATCATTATATAATACAGTAGCAACCCTCTATTGTGTGCATCAAA
GGATAGAGATAAAAGACACCAAGGAAGCTTTAGACAAGATAGAGGAAGAGCAAAACAAAAGTAAGACCAC
CGCACAGCAAGCGGCCGCTGATCTTCAGACCTGGAGGAGGAGATATGAGGGACAATTGGAGAAGTGAATT
ATATAAATATAAAGTAGTAAAAATTGAACCATTAGGAGTAGCACCCACCAAGGCAAAGAGAAGAGTGGTG
CAGAGAGAAAAAAGAGCAGTGGGAATAGGAGCTTTGTTCCTTGGGTTCTTGGGAGCAGCAGGAAGCACTA
TGGGCGCAGCGTCAATGACGCTGACGGTACAGGCCAGACAATTATTGTCTGGTATAGTGCAGCAGCAGAA
CAATTTGCTGAGGGCTATTGAGGCGCAACAGCATCTGTTGCAACTCACAGTCTGGGGCATCAAGCAGCTC
CAGGCAAGAATCCTGGCTGTGGAAAGATACCTAAAGGATCAACAGCTCCTGGGGATTTGGGGTTGCTCTG
GAAAACTCATTTGCACCACTGCTGTGCCTTGGAATGCTAGTTGGAGTAATAAATCTCTGGAACAGATTTG
GAATCACACGACCTGGATGGAGTGGGACAGAGAAATTAACAATTACACAAGCTTAATACACTCCTTAATT
GAAGAATCGCAAAACCAGCAAGAAAAGAATGAACAAGAATTATTGGAATTAGATAAATGGGCAAGTTTGT
GGAATTGGTTTAACATAACAAATTGGCTGTGGTATATAAAATTATTCATAATGATAGTAGGAGGCTTGGT
AGGTTTAAGAATAGTTTTTGCTGTACTTTCTATAGTGAATAGAGTTAGGCAGGGATATTCACCATTATCG
TTTCAGACCCACCTCCCAACCCCGAGGGGACCCATGCATTGCATCTCAATTAGTCAGCAACCAGGTGTGG
AAAGTCCCCAGGCTCCCCAGCAGGCAGAAGTATGCAAAGCATGCGTCTCAATTAGTCAGCAACCATAGTC
CCGCCCCTAACTCCGCCCATCCCGCCCCTAACTCCGCCCAGTTCCGCCCATTCTCCGCCCCATGGCTGAC
TAATTTTTTTTATTTATGCAGAGGCCGAGGCCGCCTCGGCCTCTGAGCTATTCCAGAAGTAGTGAGGAGG
CTTTTTTGGAGGCCTAGGCTTTTGCAAAAAGCTTTCTAGAGGTACCACCGGAGCTTACCATGACCGAGTA
CAAGCCCACGGTGCGCCTCGCCACCCGCGACGACGTCCCCAGGGCCGTACGCACCCTCGCCGCCGCGTTC
GCCGACTACCCCGCCACGCGCCACACCGTCGATCCGGACCGCCACATCGAGCGGGTCACCGAGCTGCAAG
AACTCTTCCTCACGCGCGTCGGGCTCGACATCGGCAAGGTGTGGGTCGCGGACGACGGCGCCGCCGTGGC
GGTCTGGACCACGCCGGAGAGCGTCGAAGCGGGGGCGGTGTTCGCCGAGATCGGCCCGCGCATGGCCGAG
TTGAGCGGTTCCCGGCTGGCCGCGCAGCAACAGATGGAAGGCCTCCTGGCGCCGCACCGGCCCAAGGAGC
CCGCGTGGTTCCTGGCCACCGTCGGCGTCTCGCCCGACCACCAGGGCAAGGGTCTGGGCAGCGCCGTCGT
GCTCCCCGGAGTGGAGGCGGCCGAGCGCGCCGGGGTGCCCGCCTTCCTGGAGACCTCCGCGCCCCGCAAC
CTCCCCTTCTACGAGCGGCTCGGCTTCACCGTCACCGCCGACGTCGAGGTGCCCGAAGGACCGCGCACCT
GGTGCATGACCCGCAAGCCCGGTGCCAGTTAACGAATTCTAGATCTTGAGACAAATGGCAGTATTCATCC
ACAATTTTAAAAGAAAAGGGGGGATTGGGGGGTACAGTGCAGGGGAAAGAATAGTAGACATAATAGCAAC
AGACATACAAACTAAAGAATTACAAAAACAAATTACAAAAATTCAAAATTTTCGGGTTTATTACAGGGAC
AGCAGAGATCCACTTTGGCGCCGGCTCGAGGCCTGCAGGTGCAAAGATGGATAAAGTTTTAAACAGAGAG
GAATCTTTGCAGCTAATGGACCTTCTAGGTCTTGAAAGGAGTGGGAATTGGCTCCGGTGCCCGTCAGTGG
GCAGAGCGCACATCGCCCACAGTCCCCGAGAAGTTGGGGGGAGGGGTCGGCAATTGAACCGGTGCCTAGA
GAAGGTGGCGCGGGGTAAACTGGGAAAGTGATGTCGTGTACTGGCTCCGCCTTTTTCCCGAGGGTGGGGG
AGAACCGTATATAAGTGCAGTAGTCGCCGTGAACGTTCTTTTTCGCAACGGGTTTGCCGCCAGAACACAG
GTAAGTGCCGTGTGTGGTTCCCGCGGGCCTGGCCTCTTTACGGGTTATGGCCCTTGCGTGCCTTGAATTA
CTTCCACCTGGCTGCAGTACGTGATTCTTGATCCCGAGCTTCGGGTTGGAAGTGGGTGGGAGAGTTCGAG
GCCTTGCGCTTAAGGAGCCCCTTCGCCTCGTGCTTGAGTTGAGGCCTGGCCTGGGCGCTGGGGCCGCCGC
GTGCGAATCTGGTGGCACCTTCGCGCCTGTCTCGCTGCTTTCGATAAGTCTCTAGCCATTTAAAATTTTT
GATGACCTGCTGCGACGCTTTTTTTCTGGCAAGATAGTCTTGTAAATGCGGGCCAAGATCTGCACACTGG
TATTTCGGTTTTTGGGGCCGCGGGCGGCGACGGGGCCCGTGCGTCCCAGCGCACATGTTCGGCGAGGCGG
GGCCTGCGAGCGCGGCCACCGAGAATCGGACGGGGGTAGTCTCAAGCTGGCCGGCCTGCTCTGGTGCCTG
GCCTCGCGCCGCCGTGTATCGCCCCGCCCTGGGCGGCAAGGCTGGCCCGGTCGGCACCAGTTGCGTGAGC
GGAAAGATGGCCGCTTCCCGGCCCTGCTGCAGGGAGCTCAAAATGGAGGACGCGGCGCTCGGGAGAGCGG
GCGGGTGAGTCACCCACACAAAGGAAAAGGGCCTTTCCGTCCTCAGCCGTCGCTTCATGTGACTCCACGG
AGTACCGGGCGCCGTCCAGGCACCTCGATTAGTTCTCGAGCTTTTGGAGTACGTCGTCTTTAGGTTGGGG
GGAGGGGTTTTATGCGATGGAGTTTCCCCACACTGAGTGGGTGGAGACTGAAGTTAGGCCAGCTTGGCAC
TTGATGTAATTCTCCTTGGAATTTGCCCTTTTTGAGTTTGGATCTTGGTTCATTCTCAAGCCTCAGACAG
TGGTTCAAAGTTTTTTTCTTCCATTTCAGGTGTCGTGAGGCTAGCACCGCCACCATGCTGGAGACTTATA
ACCATCTGGTCTCACTGGAAATTCCATCTTCTAAACCAAAACTCATTGCTCAGCTGGAGCGAGGGGAAGC
GCCCTGGAGAGAGGAGAGAAAATGTCCACTGGACCTCTGTCCAGAATCGAAGCCAGAAATTCAACTTAGT
CCCTCCTGCCCTCTGATTTTCTCCAGTCAGCAAGCTCTCAGCCAACATGTGTGGCTGAGTCATCTCTCTC
AGCTGTTTTCAAGTTTATGGGCAGGAAATCCTCTCCACCTGGGAAAACACTATCCAGAAGATCAGAAACA
ACAGCAGGATCCATTCTGCTTTAGTGGCAAAGCAGAATGGATTCAAGAGGGAGAAGACTCCAGACTCCTG
TTTGGGAGAGTAAGCAAAAATGGCACTTCAAAGGCACTTTCCAGCCCACCTGAAGAACAACAGCCAGCAC
AGTCCAAGGAAGACAACACAGTGGTGGATATAGGGTCCAGCCCTGAACGGAGGGCAGATCTAGAGGAAAC
AGACAAAGTATTGCATGGTTTAGAAGTCTCAGGATTTGGAGAAATCAAATATGAAGAGTTTGGGCCAGGC
TTTATCAAGGAGTCAAACCTCCTTAGCCTCCAGAAGACACAAACTGGGGAGACACCTTACATGTACACTG
AGTGGGGAGACAGCTTTGGCAGTATGTCAGTCCTCATCAAAAACCCAAGGACACACTCTGGGGGAAAGCC
TTATGTGTGCAGGGAATGTGGGCGAGGCTTTACGTGGAAGTCAAACCTGATCACACATCAGAGGACACAC
TCAGGGGAGAAACCTTATGTGTGCAAGGATTGTGGACGAGGCTTTACTTGGAAGTCGAACCTCTTTACAC
ATCAGCGGACACACTCAGGGCTCAAGCCTTATGTGTGCAAGGAATGTGGGCAGAGCTTTAGCCTGAAGTC
AAACCTCATTACCCACCAGAGGGCGCACACTGGGGAGAAGCCTTATGTTTGCAGGGAATGTGGGCGTGGC
TTTCGCCAGCATTCACACCTGGTCAGACACAAGAGGACACATTCAGGAGAGAAGCCTTACATTTGCAGGG
AGTGTGAGCAAGGCTTTAGCCAGAAGTCACACCTCATCAGACACTTAAGGACACACACAGGAGAGAAGCC
TTATGTATGCACAGAATGTGGGCGTCACTTTAGCTGGAAATCAAACCTCAAAACACACCAGAGGACACAC
TCAGGGGTTAAACCTTATGTCTGCCTGGAGTGCGGGCAGTGCTTTAGCCTGAAGTCAAACCTTAACAAAC
ACCAGAGGTCACACACGGGGGAGAAGCCATTTGTATGTACGGAGTGTGGGCGAGGCTTTACCCGGAAATC
AACCCTGAGCACGCACCAGAGGACACACTCAGGGGAGAAGCCATTTGTATGTGCTGAGTGTGGACGAGGC
TTTAATGATAAGTCCACCCTCATTTCACACCAGAGGACACATTCAGGGGAAAAGCCTTTTATGTGCAGGG
AGTGTGGCAGAAGGTTTCGGCAGAAGCCTAACCTGTTTAGGCACAAGAGGGCACACTCAGGTGCCTTTGT
GTGCAGGGAGTGTGGGCAAGGCTTTTGTGCTAAGTTAACTCTCATTAAACACCAGAGAGCACACGCAGGG
GGGAAGCCTCATGTGTGCAGGGAGTGTGGGCAAGGCTTTAGCCGGCAGTCACACCTCATTAGACACCAGA
GGACACATTCAGGAGAGAAGCCTTATATTTGCAGAAAGTGTGGACGGGGCTTTAGTCGGAAGTCCAACCT
TATCAGACATCAGAGGACACACTCAGGATAGTAATGAACTAGTCCGTAACTTGAAAGTATTTCGATTTCT
TGGCTTTATATATCTTGTGGAAAGGACGACCCTGAAGGTGGCCTTCGTATAGGACGCGTTAAGTCGACAA
TCAACCTCTGGATTACAAAATTTGTGAAAGATTGACTGGTATTCTTAACTATGTTGCTCCTTTTACGCTA
TGTGGATACGCTGCTTTAATGCCTTTGTATCATGCTATTGCTTCCCGTATGGCTTTCATTTTCTCCTCCT
TGTATAAATCCTGGTTGCTGTCTCTTTATGAGGAGTTGTGGCCCGTTGTCAGGCAACGTGGCGTGGTGTG
CACTGTGTTTGCTGACGCAACCCCCACTGGTTGGGGCATTGCCACCACCTGTCAGCTCCTTTCCGGGACT
TTCGCTTTCCCCCTCCCTATTGCCACGGCGGAACTCATCGCCGCCTGCCTTGCCCGCTGCTGGACAGGGG
CTCGGCTGTTGGGCACTGACAATTCCGTGGTGTTGTCGGGGAAATCATCGTCCTTTCCTTGGCTGCTCGC
CTGTGTTGCCACCTGGATTCTGCGCGGGACGTCCTTCTGCTACGTCCCTTCGGCCCTCAATCCAGCGGAC
CTTCCTTCCCGCGGCCTGCTGCCGGCTCTGCGGCCTCTTCCGCGTCTTCGCCTTCGCCCTCAGACGAGTC
GGATCTCCCTTTGGGCCGCCTCCCCGCGTCGACTTTAAGACCAATGACTTACAAGGCAGCTGTAGATCTT
AGCCACTTTTTAAAAGAAAAGGGGGGACTGGAAGGGCTAATTCACTCCCAACGAAGACAAGATCTGCTTT
TTGCTTGTACTGGGTCTCTCTGGTTAGACCAGATCTGAGCCTGGGAGCTCTCTGGCTAACTAGGGAACCC
ACTGCTTAAGCCTCAATAAAGCTTGCCTTGAGTGCTTCAAGTAGTGTGTGCCCGTCTGTTGTGTGACTCT
GGTAACTAGAGATCCCTCAGACCCTTTTAGTCAGTGTGGAAAATCTCTAGCAGTACGTATAGTAGTTCAT
GTCATCTTATTATTCAGTATTTATAACTTGCAAAGAAATGAATATCAGAGAGTGAGAGGAACTTGTTTAT
TGCAGCTTATAATGGTTACAAATAAAGCAATAGCATCACAAATTTCACAAATAAAGCATTTTTTTCACTG
CATTCTAGTTGTGGTTTGTCCAAACTCATCAATGTATCTTATCATGTCTGGCTCTAGCTATCCCGCCCCT
AACTCCGCCCATCCCGCCCCTAACTCCGCCCAGTTCCGCCCATTCTCCGCCCCATGGCTGACTAATTTTT
TTTATTTATGCAGAGGCCGAGGCCGCCTCGGCCTCTGAGCTATTCCAGAAGTAGTGAGGAGGCTTTTTTG
GAGGCCTAGGGACGTACCCAATTCGCCCTATAGTGAGTCGTATTACGCGCGCTCACTGGCCGTCGTTTTA
CAACGTCGTGACTGGGAAAACCCTGGCGTTACCCAACTTAATCGCCTTGCAGCACATCCCCCTTTCGCCA
GCTGGCGTAATAGCGAAGAGGCCCGCACCGATCGCCCTTCCCAACAGTTGCGCAGCCTGAATGGCGAATG
GG
[124 nt withheld, positions 7493-7616]
C
[91 nt withheld, positions 7618-7708]
A
[49 nt withheld, positions 7710-7758]
CCTTTGACGTTGGAGTCCACGTTCTTT
[37 nt withheld, positions 7786-7822]
ACCCTATCTCGGTCTATTCTTTTGATTTATAAGGGATTTTGCCGATTTCGGCCTATTGGTTAAAAAATGA
GCTGATTTAACAAAAATTTAACGCGAATTTTAACAAAATATTAACGCTTACAATTTAGGTGGCACTTTTC
GGGGAAATGTGCGCGGAACCCCTATTTGTTTATTTTTCTAAATACATTCAAATATGTATCCGCTCATGAG
ACAATAACCCTGATAAATGCTTCAATAATATTGAAAAAGGAAGAGTATGAGTATTCAACATTTCCGTGTC
GCCCTTATTCCCTTTTTTGCGGCATTTTGCCTTCCTGTTTTTGCTCACCCAGAAACGCTGGTGAAAGTAA
AAGATGCTGAAGATCAGTTGGGTGCACGAGTGGGTTACATCGAACTGGATCTCAACAGCGGTAAGATCCT
TGAGAGTTTTCGCCCCGAAGAACGTTTTCCAATGATGAGCACTTTTAAAGTTCTGCTATGTGGCGCGGTA
TTATCCCGTATTGACGCCGGGCAAGAGCAACTCGGTCGCCGCATACACTATTCTCAGAATGACTTGGTTG
AGTACTCACCAGTCACAGAAAAGCATCTTACGGATGGCATGACAGTAAGAGAATTATGCAGTGCTGCCAT
AACCATGAGTGATAACACTGCGGCCAACTTACTTCTGACAACGATCGGAGGACCGAAGGAGCTAACCGCT
TTTTTGCACAACATGGGGGATCATGTAACTCGCCTTGATCGTTGGGAACCGGAGCTGAATGAAGCCATAC
CAAACGACGAGCGTGACACCACGATGCCTGTAGCAATGGCAACAACGTTGCGCAAACTATTAACTGGCGA
ACTACTTACTCTAGCTTCCCGGCAACAATTAATAGACTGGATGGAGGCGGATAAAGTTGCAGGACCACTT
CTGCGCTCGGCCCTTCCGGCTGGCTGGTTTATTGCTGATAAATCTGGAGCCGGTGAGCGTGGGTCTCGCG
GTATCATTGCAGCACTGGGGCCAGATGGTAAGCCCTCCCGTATCGTAGTTATCTACACGACGGGGAGTCA
GGCAACTATGGATGAACGAAATAGACAGATCGCTGAGATAGGTGCCTCACTGATTAAGCATTGGTAACTG
TCAGACCAAGTTTACTCATATATACTTTAGATTGATTTAAAACTTCATTTTTAATTTAAAAGGATCTAGG
TGAAGATCCTTTTTGATAATCTCATGACCAAAATCCCTTAACGTGAGTTTTCGTTCCACTGAGCGTCAGA
CCCCGTAGAAAAGATCAAAGGATCTTCTTGAGATCCTTTTTTTCTGCGCGTAATCTGCTGCTTGCAAACA
AAAAAACCACCGCTACCAGCGGTGGTTTGTTTGCCGGATCAAGAGCTACCAACTCTTTTTCCGAAGGTAA
CTGGCTTCAGCAGAGCGCAGATACCAAATACTGTTCTTCTAGTGTAGCCGTAGTTAGGCCACCACTTCAA
GAACTCTGTAGCACCGCCTACATACCTCGCTCTGCTAATCCTGTTACCAGTGGCTGCTGCCAGTGGCGAT
AAGTCGTGTCTTACCGGGTTGGACTCAAGACGATAGTTACCGGATAAGGCGCAGCGGTCGGGCTGAACGG
GGGGTTCGTGCACACAGCCCAGCTTGGAGCGAACGACCTACACCGAACTGAGATACCTACAGCGTGAGCT
ATGAGAAAGCGCCACGCTTCCCGAAGGGAGAAAGGCGGACAGGTATCCGGTAAGCGGCAGGGTCGGAACA
GGAGAGCGCACGAGGGAGCTTCCAGGGGGAAACGCCTGGTATCTTTATAGTCCTGTCGGGTTTCGCCACC
TCTGACTTGAGCGTCGATTTTTGTGATGCTCGTCAGGGGGGCGGAGCCTATGGAAAAACGCCAGCAACGC
GGCCTTTTTACGGTTCCTGGCCTTTTGCTGGCCTTTTGCTCACATGTTCTTTCCTGCGTTATCCCCTGAT
TCTGTGGATAACCGTATTACCGCCTTTGAGTGAGCTGATACCGCTCGCCGCAGCCGAACGACCGAGCGCA
GCGAGTCAGTGAGCGAGGAAGCGGAAGAGCGCCCAATACGCAAACCGCCTCTCCCCGCGCGTTGGCCGAT
TCATTAATGCAGCTGGCACGACAGGTTTCCCGACTGGAAAGCGGGCAGTGAGCGCAACGCAATTAATGTG
AGTTAGCTCACTCATTAGGCACCCCAGGCTTTACACTTTATGCTTCCGGCTCGTATGTTGTGTGGAATTG
TGAGCGGATAACAATTTCACACAGGAAACAGCTATGACCATGATTACGCCAAGCGCGCAATTAACCCTCA
CTAAAGGGAACAAAAGCTGGAGCTGCAAGC
Features (pLannotate 1.2.2; 31 found; start..end, strand, type, name):
      5..231     +  promoter       RSV promoter: Rous sarcoma virus enhancer/promoter
    232..412     +  LTR            5' LTR (truncated): truncated 5' long terminal repeat (LTR) from HIV-1
    459..584     +  misc_feature   HIV-1 Ψ: packaging signal of human immunodeficiency virus type 1
    568..931     +  CDS            HIV-1 gag (fragment): gag protein from human immunodeficiency virus 1; gag
   1077..1310    +  misc_feature   RRE: The Rev response element (RRE) of HIV-1 allows for Rev-dependent mRNA export from the nucleus to the cytoplasm.
   1687..1713    +  CDS            Rev (fragment): human immunodeficiency virus 1 (HIV-1) Rev protein; rev; enhances nuclear export of unspliced and incompletely spliced viral mRNAs
   1720..1743    +  promoter       SV40 promoter (fragment): SV40 early promoter
   1744..1815    +  promoter       SV40 promoter (fragment): SV40 enhancer and early promoter
   1839..1974    +  rep_origin     SV40 ori: SV40 origin of replication
   2020..2616    +  CDS            PuroR (fragment): puromycin N-acetyltransferase; pac from Streptomyces; confers resistance to puromycin
   2665..2782    +  misc_feature   cPPT/CTS: central polypurine tract and central termination sequence of HIV-1
   2847..2913    +  CDS            small t antigen (fragment): SV40 (simian virus 40) small t antigen
   2920..4098    +  promoter       EF-1α promoter: strong constitutive promoter for human elongation factor EF-1α
   4115..4759    +  CDS            ZNF875 (fragment): ZN875_HUMAN - Also known as HKR1 Experimental evidence at transcript level: Swiss-Prot protein existence level 2. May be involved in transcriptional regulation. From Homo sapiens (Human).
   5924..5977    +  promoter       U6 promoter (fragment): RNA polymerase III promoter for human U6 snRNA
   6019..6607    +  misc_feature   WPRE: woodchuck hepatitis virus posttranscriptional regulatory element
   6658..6677    +  misc_feature   cPPT/CTS (fragment): central polypurine tract and central termination sequence of HIV-1
   6679..6912    +  LTR            3' LTR (ΔU3): self-inactivating 3' long terminal repeat (LTR) from HIV-1
   6990..7111    +  polyA_signal   SV40 poly(A) signal: SV40 polyadenylation signal
   7151..7286    +  rep_origin     SV40 ori: SV40 origin of replication
   7307..7325    -  promoter       T7 promoter: promoter for bacteriophage T7 RNA polymerase
   7333..7488    +  CDS            lacZα (fragment): LacZα fragment of β-galactosidase; lacZ fragment
   7493..7921    +  rep_origin     f1 ori (sequence partly withheld): f1 bacteriophage origin of replication; arrow indicates direction of (+) strand synthesis
   7974..8078    +  promoter       AmpR promoter: bla
   8079..8939    +  CDS            AmpR: β-lactamase; bla; confers resistance to ampicillin, carbenicillin, and related antibiotics
   9110..9698    +  rep_origin     ori: high-copy-number ColE1/pMB1/pBR322/pUC origin of replication
   9881..9973    +  CDS            lacI (fragment): lac repressor; lacI; The lac repressor binds to the lac operator to inhibit transcription in E. coli. This inhibition can be relieved by adding lactose or isopropyl-β-D-thiogalactopyranoside (IPTG).
   9986..10007   +  protein_bind   CAP binding site: CAP binding activates transcription in the presence of cAMP. E. coli catabolite activator protein
  10022..10052   +  promoter       lac promoter: promoter for the E. coli lac operon
  10060..10076   +  protein_bind   lac operator: The lac repressor binds to the lac operator to inhibit transcription in E. coli. This inhibition can be relieved by adding lactose or isopropyl-β-D-thiogalactopyranoside (IPTG). lac repressor encoded by lacI
  10121..10139   +  promoter       T3 promoter: promoter for bacteriophage T3 RNA polymerase
