[The description below was written by a language model from this plasmid's Addgene catalogue record and pLannotate feature annotations shown in this document.]
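Description:
TFORF1050 is a third-generation-style, self-inactivating lentiviral expression plasmid built on the pLX_TRC317 backbone and carrying the human transcription factor ORF HKR1 (current gene symbol ZNF875). It belongs to a large barcoded transcription factor ORF collection designed for overexpression studies and pooled screens. In bacteria it is maintained through a high-copy ColE1/pUC-type origin with ampicillin resistance (AmpR). An f1 origin and remnants of a lac/T7/T3 cloning region are also present in the backbone. The depositor notes that the plasmid can recombine, which is a common issue with LTR-containing vectors.

The viral portion begins with an RSV promoter fused to a truncated HIV-1 5' LTR, which drives Tat-independent production of the genomic RNA. This is followed by the Ψ packaging signal, a gag fragment, the RRE for Rev-dependent export, and a cPPT/CTS element that aids nuclear import. An SV40 early promoter drives the puromycin N-acetyltransferase gene for selecting transduced mammalian cells. Downstream, the constitutive EF-1α promoter drives the roughly 1.9 kb HKR1 ORF. The automated annotation recognises only the first part of this region as ZNF875, probably because the cloned isoform differs from the reference protein used for matching. The unique 24-bp barcode described in the catalogue is not annotated in the feature table, so its exact position is not stated. A WPRE enhances transcript expression, and the ΔU3 3' LTR inactivates the viral promoter after integration.

The barcode allows the delivered transcription factor to be identified by sequencing in pooled experiments, such as screens for factors that direct cell differentiation.
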