Addgene plasmid #144076: TFORF1050
Purpose: Lentiviral vector for overexpressing transcription factor ORFs with unique 24-bp barcodes. Barcodes facilitate identification of transcription factors in pooled screens.
Depositing lab: Feng Zhang. Depositing organization: Broad Institute. Publication: A transcription factor atlas of directed differentiation. Joung J, Ma S, Tay T, Geiger-Schuller KR, Kirchgatterer PC, Verdine VK, Guo B, Arias-Garcia MA, Allen WE, Singh A, Kuksenko O, Abudayyeh OO, Gootenberg JS, Fu Z, Macrae RK, Buenrostro JD, Regev A, Zhang F. Cell. 2023 Jan 5;186(1):209-229.e26. doi: 10.1016/j.cell.2022.11.026. PubMed 36608654.
Backbone
  Vector backbone: pLX_TRC317
  Backbone manufacturer: Broad Institute Genetic Perturbation Platform
  Backbone size w/o insert (bp): 8264
  Vector type: Mammalian Expression, Lentiviral
  Selectable markers: Puromycin
Growth in bacteria
  Bacterial resistance: Ampicillin, 100 μg/mL
  Growth temperature: 37°C
  Growth strain: NEB Stable
  Copy number: High Copy
Gene/Insert
  Gene/Insert name: HKR1
  Species: H. sapiens (human)
  Insert size (bp): 1898
  Entrez Gene: ZNF875 (a.k.a. HKR1)
  Promoter: EF1a
  Cloning method: Unknown
  Sequencing primers: 5′ GGGTGGAGACTGAAGTTAGGCCAG; 3′ CACATAGCGTAAAAGGAGCAACATAG
Terms and licenses: Academic/Nonprofit Terms; Industry Terms: Not Available to Industry
Depositor comments: XM_017026686,XM_017026689,XM_017026690,XM_017026687,XM_017026688,ENST00000541583 . The transcription factor ORF portion of this plasmid was synthesized by Genewiz. Please test multiple small colonies in case of plasmid recombination. To make this collection available in a timely manner, a portion of this collection was not fully sequenced by Addgene. If an Addgene verified full plasmid sequence is not available, please contact us prior to placing an order to request the full sequence.
How to cite: TFORF1050 was a gift from Feng Zhang (Addgene plasmid # 144076 ; http://n2t.net/addgene:144076 ; RRID:Addgene_144076)
