>Addgene plasmid #144076 | TFORF1050 | depositor partial sequence | sequence record 284352 | Insert
ACCGCCACCATGCTGGAGACTTATAACCATCTGGTCTCACTGGAAATTCCATCTTCTAAACCAAAACTCA
TTGCTCAGCTGGAGCGAGGGGAAGCGCCCTGGAGAGAGGAGAGAAAATGTCCACTGGACCTCTGTCCAGA
ATCGAAGCCAGAAATTCAACTTAGTCCCTCCTGCCCTCTGATTTTCTCCAGTCAGCAAGCTCTCAGCCAA
CATGTGTGGCTGAGTCATCTCTCTCAGCTGTTTTCAAGTTTATGGGCAGGAAATCCTCTCCACCTGGGAA
AACACTATCCAGAAGATCAGAAACAACAGCAGGATCCATTCTGCTTTAGTGGCAAAGCAGAATGGATTCA
AGAGGGAGAAGACTCCAGACTCCTGTTTGGGAGAGTAAGCAAAAATGGCACTTCAAAGGCACTTTCCAGC
CCACCTGAAGAACAACAGCCAGCACAGTCCAAGGAAGACAACACAGTGGTGGATATAGGGTCCAGCCCTG
AACGGAGGGCAGATCTAGAGGAAACAGACAAAGTATTGCATGGTTTAGAAGTCTCAGGATTTGGAGAAAT
CAAATATGAAGAGTTTGGGCCAGGCTTTATCAAGGAGTCAAACCTCCTTAGCCTCCAGAAGACACAAACT
GGGGAGACACCTTACATGTACACTGAGTGGGGAGACAGCTTTGGCAGTATGTCAGTCCTCATCAAAAACC
CAAGGACACACTCTGGGGGAAAGCCTTATGTGTGCAGGGAATGTGGGCGAGGCTTTACGTGGAAGTCAAA
CCTGATCACACATCAGAGGACACACTCAGGGGAGAAACCTTATGTGTGCAAGGATTGTGGACGAGGCTTT
ACTTGGAAGTCGAACCTCTTTACACATCAGCGGACACACTCAGGGCTCAAGCCTTATGTGTGCAAGGAAT
GTGGGCAGAGCTTTAGCCTGAAGTCAAACCTCATTACCCACCAGAGGGCGCACACTGGGGAGAAGCCTTA
TGTTTGCAGGGAATGTGGGCGTGGCTTTCGCCAGCATTCACACCTGGTCAGACACAAGAGGACACATTCA
GGAGAGAAGCCTTACATTTGCAGGGAGTGTGAGCAAGGCTTTAGCCAGAAGTCACACCTCATCAGACACT
TAAGGACACACACAGGAGAGAAGCCTTATGTATGCACAGAATGTGGGCGTCACTTTAGCTGGAAATCAAA
CCTCAAAACACACCAGAGGACACACTCAGGGGTTAAACCTTATGTCTGCCTGGAGTGCGGGCAGTGCTTT
AGCCTGAAGTCAAACCTTAACAAACACCAGAGGTCACACACGGGGGAGAAGCCATTTGTATGTACGGAGT
GTGGGCGAGGCTTTACCCGGAAATCAACCCTGAGCACGCACCAGAGGACACACTCAGGGGAGAAGCCATT
TGTATGTGCTGAGTGTGGACGAGGCTTTAATGATAAGTCCACCCTCATTTCACACCAGAGGACACATTCA
GGGGAAAAGCCTTTTATGTGCAGGGAGTGTGGCAGAAGGTTTCGGCAGAAGCCTAACCTGTTTAGGCACA
AGAGGGCACACTCAGGTGCCTTTGTGTGCAGGGAGTGTGGGCAAGGCTTTTGTGCTAAGTTAACTCTCAT
TAAACACCAGAGAGCACACGCAGGGGGGAAGCCTCATGTGTGCAGGGAGTGTGGGCAAGGCTTTAGCCGG
CAGTCACACCTCATTAGACACCAGAGGACACATTCAGGAGAGAAGCCTTATATTTGCAGAAAGTGTGGAC
GGGGCTTTAGTCGGAAGTCCAACCTTATCAGACATCAGAGGACACACTCAGGATAGTAATGAACTAGTCC
GTAACTTGAAAGTATTTCGATTTCTTGGCTTTATATATCTTGTGGAAAGGACGACCCTGAAGGTGGCCTT
CGTATAGG
