>Addgene plasmid #144076 | TFORF1050 | depositor partial sequence | sequence record 284353 | Barcode
CCCTGAAGGTGGCCTTCGTATAGG
